Addgene plasmid #170688: tetO-GATA6
Purpose: doxycycline-inducible overexpression of GATA6
Depositing lab: Paul Burridge. Depositing organization: Northwestern University. Publication: A novel transcription factor combination for direct reprogramming to a spontaneously contracting human cardiomyocyte-like state. Romero-Tejeda M, Fonoudi H, Weddle CJ, DeKeyser JM, Lenny B, Fetterman KA, Magdy T, Sapkota Y, Epting C, Burridge PW. J Mol Cell Cardiol. 2023 Jul 6:S0022-2828(23)00106-2. doi: 10.1016/j.yjmcc.2023.06.005. PubMed 37421991.
Backbone
  Vector backbone: FU-tetO-Gateway
  Backbone manufacturer: addgene plasmid #43914
  Backbone size w/o insert (bp): 8600
  Total vector size (bp): 1788
  Modifications to backbone: GATA6 ORF added to plasmid using Gateway cloning
  Vector type: Mammalian Expression, Lentiviral ; Doxycycline Inducible
Growth in bacteria
  Bacterial resistance: Ampicillin, 100 μg/mL
  Growth temperature: 30°C
  Growth strain: NEB Stable
  Copy number: Low Copy
Gene/Insert
  Gene/Insert name: GATA6
  Species: H. sapiens (human)
  Insert size (bp): 1788
  Entrez Gene: GATA6
  Promoter: TRE promoter, Tet-ON
  Cloning method: Gateway Cloning
  Sequencing primers: 5′ LNCX; T7
Resource information
  A portion of this plasmid was derived from a plasmid made by: pEN_TT 3XFLAG-wtGATA6-3XAU1 was obtained from Kevin Janes (Addgene plasmid # 72612 ; http://n2t.net/addgene:72612 ; RRID:Addgene_72612)
Terms and licenses: Academic/Nonprofit Terms; Industry Terms: Not Available to Industry
Depositor comments: This plasmid was generated using Gateway cloning. attB sites were added to GATA6 via PCR reaction using pEN_TT 3XFLAG-wtGATA6-3XAU1 as a template. Resulting fragements were recombined with pDONR221 to generate an entry clone. LR reaction was performed using the destination vector FU-tetO-Gateway (Addgene Plasmid #19778).
How to cite: tetO-GATA6 was a gift from Paul Burridge (Addgene plasmid # 170688 ; http://n2t.net/addgene:170688 ; RRID:Addgene_170688)
