[The description below was written by a language model from this plasmid's Addgene catalogue record and pLannotate feature annotations shown in this document.]
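Description:
tetO-GATA6 is a doxycycline-inducible lentiviral expression plasmid carrying the human GATA6 open reading frame, built by Gateway recombination into the FU-tetO-Gateway destination backbone. It is propagated in E. coli through a ColE1/pUC-type origin with ampicillin selection (AmpR), although the depositor lists it as low copy and grows it in a recombination-tolerant strain, as is common for LTR-containing vectors. An f1 origin is also present. The catalogue's "total vector size" simply repeats the insert length. The sequenced record is about 10.4 kb, which fits the stated backbone plus insert.

The transfer cassette follows a third-generation layout. A CMV enhancer/promoter drives a truncated HIV-1 5' LTR, followed by the Ψ packaging signal with a gag fragment, the RRE for Rev-dependent export, and the cPPT/CTS. Downstream, a tetracycline response element with seven tetO repeats is fused to a minimal CMV promoter and controls GATA6, which is flanked by attB1 and attB2 sites left by the LR reaction. Expression therefore depends on a Tet-On transactivator supplied separately, since none is annotated here. A V5 tag sequence lies after attB2, but the record does not say whether it is read in frame with GATA6. The PCR template carried FLAG and AU1 tags, yet none are annotated in this construct. A WPRE enhances transcript expression, and a 3' LTR region and bGH polyadenylation signal close the viral unit. Outside the LTRs, an SV40/EM7-driven BleoR cassette offers Zeocin resistance.

The plasmid was used for inducible GATA6 overexpression in transcription factor screens for direct reprogramming of human cells toward a cardiomyocyte-like state.
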