Features (pLannotate 1.2.2; 36 found; start..end, strand, type, name):
     33..85      -  misc_feature   bom (fragment): basis of mobility region from pBR322
    240..619     +  enhancer       CMV enhancer: human cytomegalovirus immediate early enhancer
    620..819     +  promoter       CMV promoter: human cytomegalovirus (CMV) immediate early promoter
    837..1017    +  LTR            5' LTR (truncated): truncated 5' long terminal repeat (LTR) from HIV-1
   1064..1189    +  misc_feature   HIV-1 Ψ: packaging signal of human immunodeficiency virus type 1
   1173..1536    +  CDS            HIV-1 gag (fragment): gag protein from human immunodeficiency virus 1; gag
   1682..1915    +  misc_feature   RRE: The Rev response element (RRE) of HIV-1 allows for Rev-dependent mRNA export from the nucleus to the cytoplasm.
   2292..2392    +  CDS            Rev (fragment): human immunodeficiency virus 1 (HIV-1) Rev protein; rev; enhances nuclear export of unspliced and incompletely spliced viral mRNAs
   2442..2559    +  misc_feature   cPPT/CTS: central polypurine tract and central termination sequence of HIV-1
   2612..2882    +  protein_bind   tetracycline response element: contains seven copies of the tetracycline operator tetO tetracycline repressor TetR
   2893..2910    +  misc_feature   MCS (fragment): pUC18/19 multiple cloning site
   2915..2953    +  promoter       minimal CMV promoter: human cytomegalovirus (CMV) immediate early promoter
   3053..3071    +  promoter       T7 promoter: promoter for bacteriophage T7 RNA polymerase
   3103..3127    +  protein_bind   attB1: mutant version of attB; recombination site for the Gateway® BP reaction BP Clonase™
   3132..4916    +  CDS            GATA6: GATA6_HUMAN - Experimental evidence at protein level: Swiss-Prot protein existence level 1. Transcriptional activator (PubMed:19666519, PubMed:27756709, PubMed:22750565, PubMed:22824924). Regulates SEMA3C and PLXNA2 (PubMed:19666519). Involved in gene regulation specifically in the gastric epithelium (PubMed:9315713). May regulate genes that protect epithelial cells from bacterial infection (PubMed:16968778). Involved in bone morphogenetic protein (BMP)-mediated cardiac-specific gene expression (By similarity). Binds to BMP response element (BMPRE) DNA sequences within cardiac activating regio
   4921..4945    -  protein_bind   attB2: mutant version of attB; recombination site for the Gateway® BP reaction BP Clonase™
   4971..5012    +  CDS            V5 tag: epitope tag from simian virus 5
   5066..5089    +  misc_feature   MCS (fragment): pBluescript multiple cloning site
   5089..5677    +  misc_feature   WPRE: woodchuck hepatitis virus posttranscriptional regulatory element
   5614..6195    +  CDS            nef (fragment): NEF_HV1H2 - Experimental evidence at protein level: Swiss-Prot protein existence level 1. Extracellular Nef protein targets CD4(+) T-lymphocytes for apoptosis by interacting with CXCR4 surface receptors. From Human immunodeficiency virus type 1 group M subtype B (isolate HXB2) (HIV-1).
   6202..6382    +  LTR            5' LTR (truncated): truncated 5' long terminal repeat (LTR) from HIV-1
   6414..6638    +  polyA_signal   bGH poly(A) signal: bovine growth hormone polyadenylation signal
   6642..6663    +  promoter       SV40 promoter (fragment): SV40 enhancer and early promoter
   6684..7112    +  rep_origin     f1 ori (sequence partly withheld): f1 bacteriophage origin of replication; arrow indicates direction of (+) strand synthesis
   7126..7455    +  promoter       SV40 promoter: SV40 enhancer and early promoter
   7503..7550    +  promoter       EM7 promoter: synthetic bacterial promoter&nbsp
   7569..7943    +  CDS            BleoR: antibiotic-binding protein; Sh ble from Streptoalloteichus hindustanus; confers resistance to bleomycin, phleomycin, and Zeocin™
   7953..8078    +  CDS            ble (fragment): BLE_KLEPN - Experimental evidence at protein level: Swiss-Prot protein existence level 1. Binding protein with a strong affinity to the bleomycin family of antibiotics. Binds to CL990; an antimitotic-antibiotic compound. From Klebsiella pneumoniae.
   8073..8194    +  polyA_signal   SV40 poly(A) signal: SV40 polyadenylation signal
   8267..8283    -  protein_bind   lac operator: The lac repressor binds to the lac operator to inhibit transcription in E. coli. This inhibition can be relieved by adding lactose or isopropyl-β-D-thiogalactopyranoside (IPTG). lac repressor encoded by lacI
   8291..8321    -  promoter       lac promoter: promoter for the E. coli lac operon
   8336..8357    -  protein_bind   CAP binding site: CAP binding activates transcription in the presence of cAMP. E. coli catabolite activator protein
   8370..8462    -  CDS            lacI (fragment): lac repressor; lacI; The lac repressor binds to the lac operator to inhibit transcription in E. coli. This inhibition can be relieved by adding lactose or isopropyl-β-D-thiogalactopyranoside (IPTG).
   8645..9233    -  rep_origin     ori: high-copy-number ColE1/pMB1/pBR322/pUC origin of replication
   9404..10264   -  CDS            AmpR: β-lactamase; bla; confers resistance to ampicillin, carbenicillin, and related antibiotics
  10265..10369   -  promoter       AmpR promoter: bla
>Addgene plasmid #170688 | tetO-GATA6 | addgene full sequence | sequence record 347274 | Addgene NGS Result
ACGTCGACGGATCGGGAGATCTCCCGATCCCCTATGGTGCACTCTCAGTACAATCTGCTCTGATGCCGCA
TAGTTAAGCCAGTATCTGCTCCCTGCTTGTGTGTTGGAGGTCGCTGAGTAGTGCGCGAGCAAAATTTAAG
CTACAACAAGGCAAGGCTTGACCGACAATTGCATGAAGAATCTGCTTAGGGTTAGGCGTTTTGCGCTGCT
TCGCGATGTACGGGCCAGATATACGCGTTGACATTGATTATTGACTAGTTATTAATAGTAATCAATTACG
GGGTCATTAGTTCATAGCCCATATATGGAGTTCCGCGTTACATAACTTACGGTAAATGGCCCGCCTGGCT
GACCGCCCAACGACCCCCGCCCATTGACGTCAATAATGACGTATGTTCCCATAGTAACGCCAATAGGGAC
TTTCCATTGACGTCAATGGGTGGAGTATTTACGGTAAACTGCCCACTTGGCAGTACATCAAGTGTATCAT
ATGCCAAGTACGCCCCCTATTGACGTCAATGACGGTAAATGGCCCGCCTGGCATTATGCCCAGTACATGA
CCTTATGGGACTTTCCTACTTGGCAGTACATCTACGTATTAGTCATCGCTATTACCATGGTGATGCGGTT
TTGGCAGTACATCAATGGGCGTGGATAGCGGTTTGACTCACGGGGATTTCCAAGTCTCCACCCCATTGAC
GTCAATGGGAGTTTGTTTTGGCACCAAAATCAACGGGACTTTCCAAAATGTCGTAACAACTCCGCCCCAT
TGACGCAAATGGGCGGTAGGCGTGTACGGTGGGAGGTCTATATAAGCAGCGCGTTTTGCCTGTACTGGGT
CTCTCTGGTTAGACCAGATCTGAGCCTGGGAGCTCTCTGGCTAACTAGGGAACCCACTGCTTAAGCCTCA
ATAAAGCTTGCCTTGAGTGCTTCAAGTAGTGTGTGCCCGTCTGTTGTGTGACTCTGGTAACTAGAGATCC
CTCAGACCCTTTTAGTCAGTGTGGAAAATCTCTAGCAGTGGCGCCCGAACAGGGACTTGAAAGCGAAAGG
GAAACCAGAGGAGCTCTCTCGACGCAGGACTCGGCTTGCTGAAGCGCGCACGGCAAGAGGCGAGGGGCGG
CGACTGGTGAGTACGCCAAAAATTTTGACTAGCGGAGGCTAGAAGGAGAGAGATGGGTGCGAGAGCGTCA
GTATTAAGCGGGGGAGAATTAGATCGCGATGGGAAAAAATTCGGTTAAGGCCAGGGGGAAAGAAAAAATA
TAAATTAAAACATATAGTATGGGCAAGCAGGGAGCTAGAACGATTCGCAGTTAATCCTGGCCTGTTAGAA
ACATCAGAAGGCTGTAGACAAATACTGGGACAGCTACAACCATCCCTTCAGACAGGATCAGAAGAACTTA
GATCATTATATAATACAGTAGCAACCCTCTATTGTGTGCATCAAAGGATAGAGATAAAAGACACCAAGGA
AGCTTTAGACAAGATAGAGGAAGAGCAAAACAAAAGTAAGACCACCGCACAGCAAGCGGCCGCTGATCTT
CAGACCTGGAGGAGGAGATATGAGGGACAATTGGAGAAGTGAATTATATAAATATAAAGTAGTAAAAATT
GAACCATTAGGAGTAGCACCCACCAAGGCAAAGAGAAGAGTGGTGCAGAGAGAAAAAAGAGCAGTGGGAA
TAGGAGCTTTGTTCCTTGGGTTCTTGGGAGCAGCAGGAAGCACTATGGGCGCAGCGTCAATGACGCTGAC
GGTACAGGCCAGACAATTATTGTCTGGTATAGTGCAGCAGCAGAACAATTTGCTGAGGGCTATTGAGGCG
CAACAGCATCTGTTGCAACTCACAGTCTGGGGCATCAAGCAGCTCCAGGCAAGAATCCTGGCTGTGGAAA
GATACCTAAAGGATCAACAGCTCCTGGGGATTTGGGGTTGCTCTGGAAAACTCATTTGCACCACTGCTGT
GCCTTGGAATGCTAGTTGGAGTAATAAATCTCTGGAACAGATTTGGAATCACACGACCTGGATGGAGTGG
GACAGAGAAATTAACAATTACACAAGCTTAATACACTCCTTAATTGAAGAATCGCAAAACCAGCAAGAAA
AGAATGAACAAGAATTATTGGAATTAGATAAATGGGCAAGTTTGTGGAATTGGTTTAACATAACAAATTG
GCTGTGGTATATAAAATTATTCATAATGATAGTAGGAGGCTTGGTAGGTTTAAGAATAGTTTTTGCTGTA
CTTTCTATAGTGAATAGAGTTAGGCAGGGATATTCACCATTATCGTTTCAGACCCACCTCCCAACCCCGA
GGGGACCCGACAGGCCCGAAGGAATAGAAGAAGAAGGTGGAGAGAGAGACAGAGACAGATCCATTCGATT
AGTGAACGGATCGGCACTGCGTGCGCCAATTCTGCAGACAAATGGCAGTATTCATCCACAATTTTAAAAG
AAAAGGGGGGATTGGGGGGTACAGTGCAGGGGAAAGAATAGTAGACATAATAGCAACAGACATACAAACT
AAAGAATTACAAAAACAAATTACAAAAATTCAAAATTTTCGGGTTTATTACAGGGACAGCAGAGATCCAG
TTTGGTTATCGAGTTTACCACTCCCTATCAGTGATAGAGAAAAGTGAAAGTCGAGTTTACCACTCCCTAT
CAGTGATAGAGAAAAGTGAAAGTCGAGTTTACCACTCCCTATCAGTGATAGAGAAAAGTGAAAGTCGAGT
TTACCACTCCCTATCAGTGATAGAGAAAAGTGAAAGTCGAGTTTACCACTCCCTATCAGTGATAGAGAAA
AGTGAAAGTCGAGTTTACCACTCCCTATCAGTGATAGAGAAAAGTGAAAGTCGAGTTTACCACTCCCTAT
CAGTGATAGAGAAAAGTGAAAGTCGAGCTCGGTACCCGGGTCGAGGTAGGCGTGTACGGTGGGAGGCCTA
TATAAGCAGAGCTCGTTTAGTGAACCGTCAGATCGCCTGGAGACGCCATCCACGCTGTTTTGACCTCCAT
AGAAGACACCGGGACCGATCCAGCCTCCGCGGCCCCGAATTGTAATACGACTCACTATAGGGAGACCCAA
GCTGGCTAGGTAAGCTTGATCAACAAGTTTGTACAAAAAAGCAGGCTCACCATGGCCTTGACTGACGGCG
GCTGGTGCTTGCCGAAGCGCTTCGGGGCCGCGGGTGCGGACGCCAGCGACTCCAGAGCCTTTCCAGCGCG
GGAGCCCTCCACGCCGCCTTCCCCCATCTCTTCCTCGTCCTCCTCCTGCTCCCGGGGCGGAGAGCGGGGC
CCCGGCGGCGCCAGCAACTGCGGGACGCCTCAGCTCGACACGGAGGCGGCGGCCGGACCCCCGGCCCGCT
CGCTGCTGCTCAGTTCCTACGCTTCGCATCCCTTCGGGGCTCCCCACGGACCTTCGGCGCCTGGGGTCGC
GGGCCCCGGGGGCAACCTGTCGAGCTGGGAGGACTTGCTGCTGTTCACTGACCTCGACCAAGCCGCGACC
GCCAGCAAGCTGCTGTGGTCCAGCCGCGGCGCCAAGCTGAGCCCCTTCGCACCCGAGCAGCCGGAGGAGA
TGTACCAGACCCTCGCCGCTCTCTCCAGCCAGGGTCCGGCCGCCTACGACGGCGCGCCCGGCGGCTTCGT
GCACTCTGCGGCCGCGGCGGCAGCAGCCGCGGCGGCGGCCAGCTCCCCGGTCTACGTGCCCACCACCCGC
GTGGGTTCCATGCTGCCCGGCCTACCGTACCACCTGCAGGGGTCGGGCAGTGGGCCAGCCAACCACGCGG
GCGGCGCGGGCGCGCACCCCGGCTGGCCTCAGGCCTCGGCCGACAGCCCTCCATACGGCAGCGGAGGCGG
CGCGGCTGGCGGCGGGGCCGCGGGGCCTGGCGGCGCTGGCTCAGCCGCGGCGCACGTCTCGGCGCGCTTC
CCCTACTCTCCCAGCCCGCCCATGGCCAACGGCGCCGCGCGGGAGCCGGGAGGCTACGCGGCGGCGGGCA
GTGGGGGCGCGGGAGGCGTGAGCGGCGGCGGCAGTAGCCTGGCGGCCATGGGCGGCCGCGAGCCCCAGTA
CAGCTCGCTGTCGGCCGCGCGGCCGCTGAACGGGACGTACCACCACCACCACCACCACCACCACCACCAT
CCGAGCCCCTACTCGCCCTACGTGGGGGCGCCACTGACGCCTGCCTGGCCCGCCGGACCCTTCGAGACCC
CGGTGCTGCACAGCCTGCAGAGCCGCGCCGGAGCCCCGCTCCCGGTGCCCCGGGGTCCCAGTGCAGACCT
GCTGGAGGACCTGTCCGAGAGCCGCGAGTGCGTGAACTGCGGCTCCATCCAGACGCCGCTGTGGCGGCGG
GACGGCACCGGCCACTACCTGTGCAACGCCTGCGGGCTCTACAGCAAGATGAACGGCCTCAGCCGGCCCC
TCATCAAGCCGCAGAAGCGCGTGCCTTCATCACGGCGGCTTGGATTGTCCTGTGCCAACTGTCACACCAC
AACTACCACCTTATGGCGCAGAAACGCCGAGGGTGAACCCGTGTGCAATGCTTGTGGACTCTACATGAAA
CTCCATGGGGTGCCCAGACCACTTGCTATGAAAAAAGAGGGAATTCAAACCAGGAAACGAAAACCTAAGA
ACATAAATAAATCAAAGACTTGCTCTGGTAATAGCAATAATTCCATTCCCATGACTCCAACTTCCACCTC
TTCTAACTCAGATGATTGCAGCAAAAATACTTCCCCCACAACACAACCTACAGCCTCAGGGGCGGGTGCC
CCGGTGATGACTGGTGCGGGAGAGAGCACCAATCCCGAGAACAGCGAGCTCAAGTATTCGGGTCAAGATG
GGCTCTACATAGGCGTCAGTCTCGCCTCGCCGGCCGAAGTCACGTCCTCCGTGCGACCGGATTCCTGGTG
CGCCCTGGCCCTGGCCTGAAACCCAGCTTTCTTGTACAAAGTGGTTGATCTAGAGGGCCCGCGGTTCGAA
GGTAAGCCTATCCCTAACCCTCTCCTCGGTCTCGATTCTACGCGTACCGGTCATCATCACCATCACCATT
GAGTTTAAACCCGCTGATCAGCCTCAATTCGATATCAAGCTTATCGATAATCAACCTCTGGATTACAAAA
TTTGTGAAAGATTGACTGGTATTCTTAACTATGTTGCTCCTTTTACGCTATGTGGATACGCTGCTTTAAT
GCCTTTGTATCATGCTATTGCTTCCCGTATGGCTTTCATTTTCTCCTCCTTGTATAAATCCTGGTTGCTG
TCTCTTTATGAGGAGTTGTGGCCCGTTGTCAGGCAACGTGGCGTGGTGTGCACTGTGTTTGCTGACGCAA
CCCCCACTGGTTGGGGCATTGCCACCACCTGTCAGCTCCTTTCCGGGACTTTCGCTTTCCCCCTCCCTAT
TGCCACGGCGGAACTCATCGCCGCCTGCCTTGCCCGCTGCTGGACAGGGGCTCGGCTGTTGGGCACTGAC
AATTCCGTGGTGTTGTCGGGGAAATCATCGTCCTTTCCTTGGCTGCTCGCCTGTGTTGCCACCTGGATTC
TGCGCGGGACGTCCTTCTGCTACGTCCCTTCGGCCCTCAATCCAGCGGACCTTCCTTCCCGCGGCCTGCT
GCCGGCTCTGCGGCCTCTTCCGCGTCTTCGCCTTCGCCCTCAGACGAGTCGGATCTCCCTTTGGGCCGCC
TCCCCGCATCGATACCGTCGACCTCGAGACCTAGAAAAACATGGAGCAATCACAAGTAGCAATACAGCAG
CTACCAATGCTGATTGTGCCTGGCTAGAAGCACAAGAGGAGGAGGAGGTGGGTTTTCCAGTCACACCTCA
GGTACCTTTAAGACCAATGACTTACAAGGCAGCTGTAGATCTTAGCCACTTTTTAAAAGAAAAGGGGGGA
CTGGAAGGGCTAATTCACTCCCAACGAAGACAAGATATCCTTGATCTGTGGATCTACCACACACAAGGCT
ACTTCCCTGATTGGCAGAACTACACACCAGGGCCAGGGATCAGATATCCACTGACCTTTGGATGGTGCTA
CAAGCTAGTACCAGTTGAGCAAGAGAAGGTAGAAGAAGCCAATGAAGGAGAGAACACCCGCTTGTTACAC
CCTGTGAGCCTGCATGGGATGGATGACCCGGAGAGAGAAGTATTAGAGTGGAGGTTTGACAGCCGCCTAG
CATTTCATCACATGGCCCGAGAGCTGCATCCGGACTGTACTGGGTCTCTCTGGTTAGACCAGATCTGAGC
CTGGGAGCTCTCTGGCTAACTAGGGAACCCACTGCTTAAGCCTCAATAAAGCTTGCCTTGAGTGCTTCAA
GTAGTGTGTGCCCGTCTGTTGTGTGACTCTGGTAACTAGAGATCCCTCAGACCCTTTTAGTCAGTGTGGA
AAATCTCTAGCAGGGCCCGTTTAAACCCGCTGATCAGCCTCGACTGTGCCTTCTAGTTGCCAGCCATCTG
TTGTTTGCCCCTCCCCCGTGCCTTCCTTGACCCTGGAAGGTGCCACTCCCACTGTCCTTTCCTAATAAAA
TGAGGAAATTGCATCGCATTGTCTGAGTAGGTGTCATTCTATTCTGGGGGGTGGGGTGGGGCAGGACAGC
AAGGGGGAGGATTGGGAAGACAATAGCAGGCATGCTGGGGATGCGGTGGGCTCTATGGCTTCTGAGGCGG
AAAGAACCAGCTGGGGCTCTAGGGGGTATCCCC
[124 nt withheld, positions 6684-6807]
C
[91 nt withheld, positions 6809-6899]
A
[49 nt withheld, positions 6901-6949]
CCTTTGACGTTGGAGTCCACGTTCTTT
[37 nt withheld, positions 6977-7013]
ACCCTATCTCGGTCTATTCTTTTGATTTATAAGGGATTTTGCCGATTTCGGCCTATTGGTTAAAAAATGA
GCTGATTTAACAAAAATTTAACGCGAATTAATTCTGTGGAATGTGTGTCAGTTAGGGTGTGGAAAGTCCC
CAGGCTCCCCAGCAGGCAGAAGTATGCAAAGCATGCATCTCAATTAGTCAGCAACCAGGTGTGGAAAGTC
CCCAGGCTCCCCAGCAGGCAGAAGTATGCAAAGCATGCATCTCAATTAGTCAGCAACCATAGTCCCGCCC
CTAACTCCGCCCATCCCGCCCCTAACTCCGCCCAGTTCCGCCCATTCTCCGCCCCATGGCTGACTAATTT
TTTTTATTTATGCAGAGGCCGAGGCCGCCTCTGCCTCTGAGCTATTCCAGAAGTAGTGAGGAGGCTTTTT
TGGAGGCCTAGGCTTTTGCAAAAAGCTCCCGGGAGCTTGTATATCCATTTTCGGATCTGATCAGCACGTG
TTGACAATTAATCATCGGCATAGTATATCGGCATAGTATAATACGACAAGGTGAGGAACTAAACCATGGC
CAAGTTGACCAGTGCCGTTCCGGTGCTCACCGCGCGCGACGTCGCCGGAGCGGTCGAGTTCTGGACCGAC
CGGCTCGGGTTCTCCCGGGACTTCGTGGAGGACGACTTCGCCGGTGTGGTCCGGGACGACGTGACCCTGT
TCATCAGCGCGGTCCAGGACCAGGTGGTGCCGGACAACACCCTGGCCTGGGTGTGGGTGCGCGGCCTGGA
CGAGCTGTACGCCGAGTGGTCGGAGGTCGTGTCCACGAACTTCCGGGACGCCTCCGGGCCGGCCATGACC
GAGATCGGCGAGCAGCCGTGGGGGCGGGAGTTCGCCCTGCGCGACCCGGCCGGCAACTGCGTGCACTTCG
TGGCCGAGGAGCAGGACTGACACGTGCTACGAGATTTCGATTCCACCGCCGCCTTCTATGAAAGGTTGGG
CTTCGGAATCGTTTTCCGGGACGCCGGCTGGATGATCCTCCAGCGCGGGGATCTCATGCTGGAGTTCTTC
GCCCACCCCAACTTGTTTATTGCAGCTTATAATGGTTACAAATAAAGCAATAGCATCACAAATTTCACAA
ATAAAGCATTTTTTTCACTGCATTCTAGTTGTGGTTTGTCCAAACTCATCAATGTATCTTATCATGTCTG
TATACCGTCGACCTCTAGCTAGAGCTTGGCGTAATCATGGTCATAGCTGTTTCCTGTGTGAAATTGTTAT
CCGCTCACAATTCCACACAACATACGAGCCGGAAGCATAAAGTGTAAAGCCTGGGGTGCCTAATGAGTGA
GCTAACTCACATTAATTGCGTTGCGCTCACTGCCCGCTTTCCAGTCGGGAAACCTGTCGTGCCAGCTGCA
TTAATGAATCGGCCAACGCGCGGGGAGAGGCGGTTTGCGTATTGGGCGCTCTTCCGCTTCCTCGCTCACT
GACTCGCTGCGCTCGGTCGTTCGGCTGCGGCGAGCGGTATCAGCTCACTCAAAGGCGGTAATACGGTTAT
CCACAGAATCAGGGGATAACGCAGGAAAGAACATGTGAGCAAAAGGCCAGCAAAAGGCCAGGAACCGTAA
AAAGGCCGCGTTGCTGGCGTTTTTCCATAGGCTCCGCCCCCCTGACGAGCATCACAAAAATCGACGCTCA
AGTCAGAGGTGGCGAAACCCGACAGGACTATAAAGATACCAGGCGTTTCCCCCTGGAAGCTCCCTCGTGC
GCTCTCCTGTTCCGACCCTGCCGCTTACCGGATACCTGTCCGCCTTTCTCCCTTCGGGAAGCGTGGCGCT
TTCTCATAGCTCACGCTGTAGGTATCTCAGTTCGGTGTAGGTCGTTCGCTCCAAGCTGGGCTGTGTGCAC
GAACCCCCCGTTCAGCCCGACCGCTGCGCCTTATCCGGTAACTATCGTCTTGAGTCCAACCCGGTAAGAC
ACGACTTATCGCCACTGGCAGCAGCCACTGGTAACAGGATTAGCAGAGCGAGGTATGTAGGCGGTGCTAC
AGAGTTCTTGAAGTGGTGGCCTAACTACGGCTACACTAGAAGAACAGTATTTGGTATCTGCGCTCTGCTG
AAGCCAGTTACCTTCGGAAAAAGAGTTGGTAGCTCTTGATCCGGCAAACAAACCACCGCTGGTAGCGGTG
GTTTTTTTGTTTGCAAGCAGCAGATTACGCGCAGAAAAAAAGGATCTCAAGAAGATCCTTTGATCTTTTC
TACGGGGTCTGACGCTCAGTGGAACGAAAACTCACGTTAAGGGATTTTGGTCATGAGATTATCAAAAAGG
ATCTTCACCTAGATCCTTTTAAATTAAAAATGAAGTTTTAAATCAATCTAAAGTATATATGAGTAAACTT
GGTCTGACAGTTACCAATGCTTAATCAGTGAGGCACCTATCTCAGCGATCTGTCTATTTCGTTCATCCAT
AGTTGCCTGACTCCCCGTCGTGTAGATAACTACGATACGGGAGGGCTTACCATCTGGCCCCAGTGCTGCA
ATGATACCGCGAGACCCACGCTCACCGGCTCCAGATTTATCAGCAATAAACCAGCCAGCCGGAAGGGCCG
AGCGCAGAAGTGGTCCTGCAACTTTATCCGCCTCCATCCAGTCTATTAATTGTTGCCGGGAAGCTAGAGT
AAGTAGTTCGCCAGTTAATAGTTTGCGCAACGTTGTTGCCATTGCTACAGGCATCGTGGTGTCACGCTCG
TCGTTTGGTATGGCTTCATTCAGCTCCGGTTCCCAACGATCAAGGCGAGTTACATGATCCCCCATGTTGT
GCAAAAAAGCGGTTAGCTCCTTCGGTCCTCCGATCGTTGTCAGAAGTAAGTTGGCCGCAGTGTTATCACT
CATGGTTATGGCAGCACTGCATAATTCTCTTACTGTCATGCCATCCGTAAGATGCTTTTCTGTGACTGGT
GAGTACTCAACCAAGTCATTCTGAGAATAGTGTATGCGGCGACCGAGTTGCTCTTGCCCGGCGTCAATAC
GGGATAATACCGCGCCACATAGCAGAACTTTAAAAGTGCTCATCATTGGAAAACGTTCTTCGGGGCGAAA
ACTCTCAAGGATCTTACCGCTGTTGAGATCCAGTTCGATGTAACCCACTCGTGCACCCAACTGATCTTCA
GCATCTTTTACTTTCACCAGCGTTTCTGGGTGAGCAAAAACAGGAAGGCAAAATGCCGCAAAAAAGGGAA
TAAGGGCGACACGGAAATGTTGAATACTCATACTCTTCCTTTTTCAATATTATTGAAGCATTTATCAGGG
TTATTGTCTCATGAGCGGATACATATTTGAATGTATTTAGAAAAATAAACAAATAGGGGTTCCGCGCACA
TTTCCCCGAAAAGTGCCACCTG
